Addgene plasmid #243965: pUPD3_RBS_J61116
Purpose: GoldenBraid2.0 Ribosome binding site.
Depositing lab: Christophe Herman. Depositing organization: Baylor College of Medicine. Publication: GoldenBraid2.0 E. coli: a comprehensive and characterized toolkit for enterics. Cooke MB, Welch KT, Ramirez LD, Wen AX, Marciano DC, Herman C. Synth Biol (Oxf). 2025 Aug 14;10(1):ysaf015. doi: 10.1093/synbio/ysaf015. eCollection 2025. PubMed 40927394.
Backbone
  Vector backbone: pUPD3
  Vector type: Bacterial Expression
Growth in bacteria
  Bacterial resistance: Chloramphenicol, 25 μg/mL
  Growth temperature: 37°C
  Growth strain: DH5alpha
  Copy number: High Copy
Gene/Insert
  Gene/Insert name: J61116
  Species: Synthetic
  Insert size (bp): 20
  Cloning method: Golden Gate
Terms and licenses: Academic/Nonprofit Terms; Industry Terms: Not Available to Industry
How to cite: pUPD3_RBS_J61116 was a gift from Christophe Herman (Addgene plasmid # 243965 ; http://n2t.net/addgene:243965 ; RRID:Addgene_243965)
