[The description below was written by a language model from this plasmid's Addgene catalogue record and pLannotate feature annotations shown in this document.]
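Description:
pUPD3_RBS_J61116 is a small (about 2.4 kb) GoldenBraid2.0 part-domestication plasmid that stores a single basic genetic part, the synthetic ribosome binding site J61116, in the pUPD3 entry vector. It belongs to a GoldenBraid2.0 toolkit adapted for E. coli and related enteric bacteria. The plasmid is maintained in standard E. coli cloning strains at high copy through a ColE1/pUC-type origin and is selected with chloramphenicol, with resistance supplied by the cat gene under its own promoter. An f1 bacteriophage origin is also present, a common backbone element that allows single-stranded DNA production when helper phage is supplied.

The payload is only about 20 bp, which is too short for the automated annotation to detect, so the RBS does not appear in the feature table. Its location can be inferred only loosely: the cloning region is bracketed by T7 and SP6 phage promoters, and a short residual lacZα fragment sits next to the T7 promoter. This is consistent with a lacZα screening cassette having been replaced by the part during Golden Gate cloning, although the record does not say so explicitly. A small tet promoter fragment is also annotated and appears to be a backbone remnant.

Although catalogued as a bacterial expression vector, the plasmid carries no coding sequence or dedicated promoter for a gene of interest. Its role is as a donor. In the GoldenBraid system, Type IIS restriction enzymes release standardised parts with defined overhangs so that they can be assembled in order with promoters, coding sequences and terminators into transcriptional units. This RBS part would be used to set translation initiation strength in such assemblies, but the record does not give its relative strength.
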