Features (pLannotate 1.2.2; 8 found; start..end, strand, type, name):
     72..90      -  promoter       SP6 promoter: promoter for bacteriophage SP6 RNA polymerase
    237..825     -  rep_origin     ori: high-copy-number ColE1/pMB1/pBR322/pUC origin of replication
    940..1042    +  promoter       cat promoter: promoter of the E. coli cat gene encoding chloramphenicol acetyltransferase
   1043..1699    +  CDS            cat: CAT_ECOLX - Experimental evidence at protein level: Swiss-Prot protein existence level 1. This enzyme is an effector of chloramphenicol resistance in bacteria. From Escherichia coli. This protein is used as a marker in many commonly used cloning vectors, such as pACYC184.
   1787..1804    -  promoter       tet promoter (fragment): E. coli promoter for tetracycline efflux protein gene
   1815..2270    +  rep_origin     f1 ori (sequence partly withheld): f1 bacteriophage origin of replication; arrow indicates direction of (+) strand synthesis
   2289..2310    -  CDS            lacZα (fragment): LacZα fragment of β-galactosidase; lacZ fragment
   2313..2331    +  promoter       T7 promoter: promoter for bacteriophage T7 RNA polymerase
>Addgene plasmid #243965 | pUPD3_RBS_J61116 | addgene full sequence | sequence record 487796 | Addgene NGS Result
GGTCTCGCAAAGAGAAAGACATGAGGCACTGAATGCGAGACCACTCATCGCCCAATCACTAGTGAATTCG
TTCTATAGTGTCACCTAAATACCATAGAGCCGTTGGTCATAGCTGTTTCCTGTCCAGGCATCATGACACG
GTTATCCACAGAATCAGGGGATAACGCAGGAAAGAACATGTGAGCAAAAGGCCAGCAAAAGGCCAGGAAC
CGTAAAAAGGCCGCGTTGCTGGCGTTTTTCCATAGGCTCCGCCCCCCTGACGAGCATCACAAAAATCGAC
GCTCAAGTCAGAGGTGGCGAAACCCGACAGGACTATAAAGATACCAGGCGTTTCCCCCTGGAAGCTCCCT
CGTGCGCTCTCCTGTTCCGACCCTGCCGCTTACCGGATACCTGTCCGCCTTTCTCCCTTCGGGAAGCGTG
GCGCTTTCTCATAGCTCACGCTGTAGGTATCTCAGTTCGGTGTAGGTCGTTCGCTCCAAGCTGGGCTGTG
TGCACGAACCCCCCGTTCAGCCCGACCGCTGCGCCTTATCCGGTAACTATCGTCTTGAGTCCAACCCGGT
AAGACACGACTTATCGCCACTGGCAGCAGCCACTGGTAACAGGATTAGCAGAGCGAGGTATGTAGGCGGT
GCTACAGAGTTCTTGAAGTGGTGGCCTAACTACGGCTACACTAGAAGAACAGTATTTGGTATCTGCGCTC
TGCTGAAGCCAGTTACCTTCGGAAAAAGAGTTGGTAGCTCTTGATCCGGCAAACAAACCACCGCTGGTAG
CGGTGGTTTTTTTGTTTGCAAGCAGCAGATTACGCGCAGAAAAAAAGGATCTCAAGAAGATCCTTTGATC
TTTTCTACGGGGTCTGACGCTCAGTGGAACGAAAACTCACGTTAAGGGATTTTGGTCATGAGATTATCAA
AAAGGATCTTCACCTAGATCCTTTTGTGATGATCGGCACGTAAGAGGTTCCAACTTTCACCATAATGAAA
TAAGATCACTACCGGGCGTATTTTTTGAGTTATCGAGATTTTCAGGAGCTAAGGAAGCTAAAATGGAGAA
AAAAATCACTGGATATACCACCGTTGATATATCCCAATGGCATCGTAAAGAACATTTTGAGGCATTTCAG
TCAGTTGCTCAATGTACCTATAACCAGACCGTTCAGCTGGATATTACGGCCTTTTTAAAGACCGTAAAGA
AAAATAAGCACAAGTTTTATCCGGCCTTTATTCACATTCTTGCCCGCCTGATGAATGCTCATCCGGAATT
CCGTATGGCAATGAAAGACGGTGAGCTGGTGATATGGGATAGTGTTCACCCTTGTTACACCGTTTTCCAT
GAGCAAACTGAAACGTTTTCATCGCTCTGGAGTGAATACCACGACGATTTCCGGCAGTTTCTACACATAT
ATTCGCAAGATGTGGCGTGTTACGGTGAAAACCTGGCCTATTTCCCTAAAGGGTTTATTGAGAATATGTT
TTTCGTGTCAGCCAATCCCTGGGTGAGTTTCACCAGTTTTGATTTAAACGTGGCCAATATGGACAACTTC
TTCGCCCCCGTTTTCACCATGGGCAAATATTATACGCAAGGCGACAAGGTGCTGATGCCGCTGGCGATTC
AGGTTCATCATGCCGTTTGTGATGGCTTCCATGTCGGCAGAATGCTTAATGAATTACAACAGTACTGCGA
TGAGTGGCAGGGCGGGGCGTAATTTTTTTAAGGCAGTTATTGGTGCCCTTAAACGCCTGGTTGCTACGCC
TGAATAAGTGATAATAAGCGGATGAATGGCAGAAATTCGATGATAAGCTGTCAAACATGATGT
[125 nt withheld, positions 1814-1938]
C
[91 nt withheld, positions 1940-2030]
AGGGTGATGGTTCACGTAGTGGGCCAGCGCCCTGATAGACGGTTTTTCGCCCTTTGACGTTGGAGTCCAC
GTTCTTT
[37 nt withheld, positions 2108-2144]
ACCCTATCTCGGTCTATTCTTTTGATTTATAAGGGATTTTGCCGATTTCGGCCTATTGGTTAAAAAATGA
GCTGATTTAACAAAAATTTAACGCGAATTTTAACAAAATATTAACGCTTACAATTTTAACATTGTAGAAA
CGCATGTAAAACGACGGCCAGTGAATTGTAATACGACTCACTATAGGGTGAATTCCGCTTAGGACCTTAG
ATATTGATCTCAA
